>Addgene plasmid #229885 | AiP12320 - pAAV-AiE0475m-minBG-SYFP2-WPRE3-BGHpA (Alias: CN2320) | addgene full sequence | sequence record 459686 | Addgene NGS Result
CCTGCAGGCAGCTGCGCGCTCGCTCGCTCACTGAGGCCGCCCGGGCGTCGGGCGACCTTTGGTCGCCCGG
CCTCAGTGAGCGAGCGAGCGCGCAGAGAGGGAGTGGCCAACTCCATCACTAGGGGTTCCTGCGGCCGCAC
GCGTTATCTTAGAGTGGGAAGATTTGAGAAGTGCCATGGTTAATATGACTGACTTTTTATTCTTATTTCT
TTTAATTTCATGGTTCTAAATCCGAATTTAATCATAGTACCCAGAAAAGCAGAGGTGTAGAGGTTCACAG
TGGGAGTTGTAATCTAGCCCTATTCATTTTGACCTCAAAACCCAAATTATTTATAACAAATTATTTCCTA
TTCTTTCCTTCACTATTCAGGAACATCTGTCCACCACTTACATGATCACTTATCTTGCTATTGTGTCATT
TTGATGAAAAAGAATTTTTTCTAAATATCTAAATACAAGGCCCCATATTAACAGTGCTTTTTAAATCCCC
ACAGATGTGGGAGATGACCCCTTTCCATCCCTGAAGATTGTAATTGGGCCAGTCTTTAGTACAGTTTGTT
CCAATAAAGAGATACAATTTTATTCATTAATTTGTGTATTCATTTAGCAAATCACTTTAGAGTCTTATTA
TATCAGGATTTTGGGGTCTATTTTAGTATATCTTTTTGTATTTCTTGGAACCTCTCCAATTATTCTAGAC
TCTTTCAAAGGTTGGTGATCAATATTAGACATTATTATGAAAAGAATCTTACTTGCTAAAAGGGTTAGAT
GTGAGCTCGGGCTGGGCATAAAAGTCAGGGCAGAGCCATCTATTGCTTACATTTGCTTCTGGGATCCAGA
TCTTTCGAAGCTAGCGCTACCGGTCGCCACCATGGTGAGCAAGGGCGAGGAGCTGTTCACCGGGGTGGTG
CCCATCCTGGTCGAGCTGGACGGCGACGTAAACGGCCACAAGTTCAGCGTGTCCGGCGAGGGCGAGGGCG
ATGCCACCTACGGCAAGCTGACCCTGAAGCTGATCTGCACCACCGGCAAGCTGCCCGTGCCCTGGCCCAC
CCTCGTGACCACCCTGGGCTACGGCGTGCAGTGCTTCGCCCGCTACCCCGACCACATGAAGCAGCACGAC
TTCTTCAAGTCCGCCATGCCCGAAGGCTACGTCCAGGAGCGCACCATCTTCTTCAAGGACGACGGCAACT
ACAAGACCCGCGCCGAGGTGAAGTTCGAGGGCGACACCCTGGTGAACCGCATCGAGCTGAAGGGCATCGA
CTTCAAGGAGGACGGCAACATCCTGGGGCACAAGCTGGAGTACAACTACAACAGCCACAACGTCTATATC
ACCGCCGACAAGCAGAAGAACGGCATCAAGGCCAACTTCAAGATCCGCCACAACATCGAGGACGGCGGCG
TGCAGCTCGCCGACCACTACCAGCAGAACACCCCCATCGGCGACGGCCCCGTGCTGCTGCCCGACAACCA
CTACCTGAGCTACCAGTCCAAGCTGAGCAAAGACCCCAACGAGAAGCGCGATCACATGGTCCTGCTGGAG
TTCGTGACCGCCGCCGGGATCACTCTCGGCATGGACGAGCTGTACAAGTAAGTCGACGGCGCGCCGCGGC
CGCGAATTCGATATCATAATCAACCTCTGGATTACAAAATTTGTGAAAGATTGACTGGTATTCTTAACTA
TGTTGCTCCTTTTACGCTATGTGGATACGCTGCTTTAATGCCTTTGTATCATGCTATTGCTTCCCGTATG
GCTTTCATTTTCTCCTCCTTGTATAAATCCTGGTTAGTTCTTGCCACGGCGGAACTCATCGCCGCCTGCC
TTGCCCGCTGCTGGACAGGGGCTCGGCTGTTGGGCACTGACAATTCCGTGGCTCGAGAGATCTTCGACTG
TGCCTTCTAGTTGCCAGCCATCTGTTGTTTGCCCCTCCCCCGTGCCTTCCTTGACCCTGGAAGGTGCCAC
TCCCACTGTCCTTTCCTAATAAAATGAGGAAATTGCATCGCATTGTCTGAGTAGGTGTCATTCTATTCTG
GGGGGTGGGGTGGGGCAGGACAGCAAGGGGGAGGATTGGGAAGACAATAGCAGGCATGAGATCTCACGTG
CGGACCGAGCGGCCGCAGGAACCCCTAGTGATGGAGTTGGCCACTCCCTCTCTGCGCGCTCGCTCGCTCA
CTGAGGCCGGGCGACCAAAGGTCGCCCGACGCCCGGGCTTTGCCCGGGCGGCCTCAGTGAGCGAGCGAGC
GCGCAGCTGCCTGCAGGGGCGCCTGATGCGGTATTTTCTCCTTACGCATCTGTGCGGTATTTCACACCGC
ATA
[95 nt withheld, positions 2314-2408]
T
[46 nt withheld, positions 2410-2455]
C
[141 nt withheld, positions 2457-2597]
CCTTTGACGTTGGAGTCCACGTTCTTT
[37 nt withheld, positions 2625-2661]
ACTCTATCTCGGGCTATTCTTTTGATTTATAAGGGATTTTGCCGATTTCGGTCTATTGGTTAAAAAATGA
GCTGATTTAACAAAAATTTAACGCGAATTTTAACAAAATATTAACGTTTACAATTTTATGGTGCACTCTC
AGTACAATCTGCTCTGATGCCGCATAGTTAAGCCAGCCCCGACACCCGCCAACACCCGCTGACGCGCCCT
GACGGGCTTGTCTGCTCCCGGCATCCGCTTACAGACAAGCTGTGACCGTCTCCGGGAGCTGCATGTGTCA
GAGGTTTTCACCGTCATCACCGAAACGCGCGAGACGAAAGGGCCTCGTGATACGCCTATTTTTATAGGTT
AATGTCATGATAATAATGGTTTCTTAGACGTCAGGTGGCACTTTTCGGGGAAATGTGCGCGGAACCCCTA
TTTGTTTATTTTTCTAAATACATTCAAATATGTATCCGCTCATGAGACAATAACCCTGATAAATGCTTCA
ATAATATTGAAAAAGGAAGAGTATGAGTATTCAACATTTCCGTGTCGCCCTTATTCCCTTTTTTGCGGCA
TTTTGCCTTCCTGTTTTTGCTCACCCAGAAACGCTGGTGAAAGTAAAAGATGCTGAAGATCAGTTGGGTG
CACGAGTGGGTTACATCGAACTGGATCTCAACAGCGGTAAGATCCTTGAGAGTTTTCGCCCCGAAGAACG
TTTTCCAATGATGAGCACTTTTAAAGTTCTGCTATGTGGCGCGGTATTATCCCGTATTGACGCCGGGCAA
GAGCAACTCGGTCGCCGCATACACTATTCTCAGAATGACTTGGTTGAGTACTCACCAGTCACAGAAAAGC
ATCTTACGGATGGCATGACAGTAAGAGAATTATGCAGTGCTGCCATAACCATGAGTGATAACACTGCGGC
CAACTTACTTCTGACAACGATCGGAGGACCGAAGGAGCTAACCGCTTTTTTGCACAACATGGGGGATCAT
GTAACTCGCCTTGATCGTTGGGAACCGGAGCTGAATGAAGCCATACCAAACGACGAGCGTGACACCACGA
TGCCTGTAGCAATGGCAACAACGTTGCGCAAACTATTAACTGGCGAACTACTTACTCTAGCTTCCCGGCA
ACAATTAATAGACTGGATGGAGGCGGATAAAGTTGCAGGACCACTTCTGCGCTCGGCCCTTCCGGCTGGC
TGGTTTATTGCTGATAAATCTGGAGCCGGTGAGCGTGGGTCTCGCGGTATCATTGCAGCACTGGGGCCAG
ATGGTAAGCCCTCCCGTATCGTAGTTATCTACACGACGGGGAGTCAGGCAACTATGGATGAACGAAATAG
ACAGATCGCTGAGATAGGTGCCTCACTGATTAAGCATTGGTAACTGTCAGACCAAGTTTACTCATATATA
CTTTAGATTGATTTAAAACTTCATTTTTAATTTAAAAGGATCTAGGTGAAGATCCTTTTTGATAATCTCA
TGACCAAAATCCCTTAACGTGAGTTTTCGTTCCACTGAGCGTCAGACCCCGTAGAAAAGATCAAAGGATC
TTCTTGAGATCCTTTTTTTCTGCGCGTAATCTGCTGCTTGCAAACAAAAAAACCACCGCTACCAGCGGTG
GTTTGTTTGCCGGATCAAGAGCTACCAACTCTTTTTCCGAAGGTAACTGGCTTCAGCAGAGCGCAGATAC
CAAATACTGTTCTTCTAGTGTAGCCGTAGTTAGGCCACCACTTCAAGAACTCTGTAGCACCGCCTACATA
CCTCGCTCTGCTAATCCTGTTACCAGTGGCTGCTGCCAGTGGCGATAAGTCGTGTCTTACCGGGTTGGAC
TCAAGACGATAGTTACCGGATAAGGCGCAGCGGTCGGGCTGAACGGGGGGTTCGTGCACACAGCCCAGCT
TGGAGCGAACGACCTACACCGAACTGAGATACCTACAGCGTGAGCTATGAGAAAGCGCCACGCTTCCCGA
AGGGAGAAAGGCGGACAGGTATCCGGTAAGCGGCAGGGTCGGAACAGGAGAGCGCACGAGGGAGCTTCCA
GGGGGAAACGCCTGGTATCTTTATAGTCCTGTCGGGTTTCGCCACCTCTGACTTGAGCGTCGATTTTTGT
GATGCTCGTCAGGGGGGCGGAGCCTATGGAAAAACGCCAGCAACGCGGCCTTTTTACGGTTCCTGGCCTT
TTGCTGGCCTTTTGCTCACATGT
Features (pLannotate 1.2.2; 14 found; start..end, strand, type, name):
     12..39      +  repeat_region  AAV2 ITR (fragment): inverted terminal repeat of adeno-associated virus serotype 2 inverted
     68..95      +  repeat_region  AAV2 ITR (fragment): inverted terminal repeat of adeno-associated virus serotype 2 inverted
    872..1588    +  CDS            SYFP2: SYFP2 is a basic (constitutively fluorescent) yellow fluorescent protein published in 2006, derived from Aequorea victoria. It is reported to be a very rapidly-maturing monomer with moderate acid sensitivity.
   1628..1785    +  misc_feature   WPRE (fragment): woodchuck hepatitis virus posttranscriptional regulatory element
   1791..1871    +  misc_feature   WPRE (fragment): woodchuck hepatitis virus posttranscriptional regulatory element
   1888..1999    +  polyA_signal   bGH poly(A) signal: bovine growth hormone polyadenylation signal
   2117..2257    +  repeat_region  AAV2 ITR: inverted terminal repeat of adeno-associated virus serotype 2 inverted
   2262..2313    -  misc_feature   bom (fragment): basis of mobility region from pBR322
   2332..2787    +  rep_origin     f1 ori (sequence partly withheld): f1 bacteriophage origin of replication; arrow indicates direction of (+) strand synthesis
   2788..2837    -  misc_feature   bom (fragment): basis of mobility region from pBR322
   2939..2974    -  CDS            rop (fragment): Rop protein, which maintains plasmids at low copy number; rop
   3069..3173    +  promoter       AmpR promoter: bla
   3174..4034    +  CDS            AmpR: β-lactamase; bla; confers resistance to ampicillin, carbenicillin, and related antibiotics
   4205..4793    +  rep_origin     ori: high-copy-number ColE1/pMB1/pBR322/pUC origin of replication
