[The description below was written by a language model from this plasmid's Addgene catalogue record and pLannotate feature annotations shown in this document.]
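Description:
AiP12320 - pAAV-AiE0475m-minBG-SYFP2-WPRE3-BGHpA (alias CN2320) is a recombinant AAV transfer plasmid of about 4.9 kb, built to package an enhancer-driven fluorescent reporter into adeno-associated virus for delivery to the brain. It is maintained in bacteria through a high-copy ColE1/pUC-type origin and selected with ampicillin via the bla gene and its native promoter. An f1 phage origin and short remnants of pBR322 bom and rop sequences are also present in the backbone. The expression cassette is flanked by AAV2 inverted terminal repeats, which are the cis elements needed for genome replication and encapsidation. The annotation detects the downstream ITR in full but only short fragments of the upstream one, a common result for these repetitive, structured regions.

Between the ITRs, the construct name indicates that the AiE0475m enhancer sits upstream of a minimal beta-globin promoter (minBG). Neither element was called by the automated annotation, but they presumably occupy the unannotated stretch preceding the coding sequence. A minimal promoter has little activity by itself, so the enhancer dictates where transcription occurs. This pair drives SYFP2, a rapidly maturing monomeric yellow fluorescent protein derived from Aequorea victoria. It is followed by WPRE3, a shortened woodchuck hepatitis virus posttranscriptional element that boosts transcript expression while saving packaging space, and by a bovine growth hormone polyadenylation signal.

The stated purpose is AAV-mediated transgene expression in specific brain cell types, as part of a collection of enhancer AAVs for genetic access to cortical cell types. SYFP2 labels the cells in which the enhancer is active. The record does not state which cell type AiE0475m targets.
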