Addgene plasmid #229885: AiP12320 - pAAV-AiE0475m-minBG-SYFP2-WPRE3-BGHpA (Alias: CN2320)
Purpose: AiE0475m is an enhancer sequence, designed to drive AAV-mediated transgene expression in specific brain cell types
Depositing lab: Allen Institute for Brain Science & Jonathan Ting. Depositing organization: Allen Institute. Publication: A suite of enhancer AAVs and transgenic mouse lines for genetic access to cortical cell types. Ben-Simon Y, Hooper M, Narayan S, Daigle TL, Dwivedi D, Way SW, Oster A, Stafford DA, Mich JK, Taormina MJ, Martinez RA, Opitz-Araya X, Roth JR, Alexander JR, Allen S, Amster A, Arbuckle J, Ayala A, Baker PM, Bakken TE, Barcelli T, Barta S, Bendrick J, Bertagnolli D, Bielstein C, Bishwakarma P, Bowlus J, Boyer G, Brouner K, Casian B, Casper T, Chakka AB, Chakrabarty R, Chance RK, Chavan S, Clark M, Colbert K, Collman F, Daniel S, Departee M, DiValentin P, Donadio N, Dotson N, Egdorf T, Fliss T, Gabitto M, Garcia J, Gary A, Gasperini M, Gloe J, Goldy J, Gore BB, Graybuck L, Greisman N, Haeseleer F, Halterman C, Haradon Z, Hastings SD, Helback O, Ho W, Hockemeyer D, Huang C, Huff S, Hunker A, Johansen N, Jones D, Juneau Z, Kalmbach B, Kannan M, Khem S, Kussick E, Kutsal R, Larsen R, Lee C, Lee AY, Leibly M, Lenz GH, Li S, Liang E, Lusk N, Madigan Z, Malloy J, Malone J, McCue R, Melchor J, Mollenkopf T, Moosman S, Morin E, Newman D, Ng L, Ngo K, Omstead V, Otto S, Oyama A, Pena N, Pham T, Phillips E, Pom CA, Potekhina L, Ransford S, Ray PL, Rette D, Reynoldson C, Rimorin C, Rocha D, Ruiz A, Sanchez REA, Sawyer L, Sedeno-Cortes A, Sevigny JP, Shapovalova N, Shepard N, Shulga L, Sigler AR, Siverts L, Soliman S, Somasundaram S, Staats B, Stewart K, Szelenyi E, Tieu M, Trader C, Tran A, van Velthoven CTJ, Walker M, Wang Y, Weed N, Wirthlin M, Wood T, Wynalda B, Yao Z, Zhou T, Ariza J, Dee N, Reding M, Ronellenfitch K, Mufti S, Sunkin SM, Smith KA, Esposito L, Waters J, Thyagarajan B, Yao S, Lein ES, Zeng H, Levi BP, Ngai J, Ting JT, Tasic B. Cell. 2025 May 16:S0092-8674(25)00513-6. doi: 10.1016/j.cell.2025.05.002. PubMed 40403729.
Backbone
  Vector backbone: rAAV
  Vector type: AAV
Growth in bacteria
  Bacterial resistance: Ampicillin, 100 μg/mL
  Growth temperature: 30°C
  Growth strain: NEB Stable
  Copy number: High Copy
Gene/Insert
  Gene/Insert name: SYFP2
  Species: Synthetic
  Cloning method: Restriction Enzyme; 5′ cloning site Unknown (unknown if destroyed); 3′ cloning site Unknown (unknown if destroyed)
Terms and licenses: Academic/Nonprofit Terms; Industry Terms: Not Available to Industry
Depositor comments: Allen Institute plasmid alias: CN2320
How to cite: AiP12320 - pAAV-AiE0475m-minBG-SYFP2-WPRE3-BGHpA (Alias: CN2320) was a gift from Allen Institute for Brain Science & Jonathan Ting (Addgene plasmid # 229885 ; http://n2t.net/addgene:229885 ; RRID:Addgene_229885)
